>Addgene plasmid #51019 | pDsRed-attP | depositor full sequence | sequence record 76999 | pDsRed-attP sequence 4098 bps
ACCAATGCTTAATCAGTGAGGCACCTATCTCAGCGATCTGTCTATTTCGTTCATCCATAGTTGCCTGACT
CCCCGTCGTGTAGATAACTACGATACGGGAGGGCTTACCATCTGGCCCCAGCGCTGCGATGATACCGCGA
GAACCACGCTCACCGGCTCCGGATTTATCAGCAATAAACCAGCCAGCCGGAAGGGCCGAGCGCAGAAGTG
GTCCTGCAACTTTATCCGCCTCCATCCAGTCTATTAATTGTTGCCGGGAAGCTAGAGTAAGTAGTTCGCC
AGTTAATAGTTTGCGCAACGTTGTTGCCATCGCTACAGGCATCGTGGTGTCACGCTCGTCGTTTGGTATG
GCTTCATTCAGCTCCGGTTCCCAACGATCAAGGCGAGTTACATGATCCCCCATGTTGTGCAAAAAAGCGG
TTAGCTCCTTCGGTCCTCCGATCGTTGTCAGAAGTAAGTTGGCCGCAGTGTTATCACTCATGGTTATGGC
AGCACTGCATAATTCTCTTACTGTCATGCCATCCGTAAGATGCTTTTCTGTGACTGGTGAGTACTCAACC
AAGTCATTCTGAGAATAGTGTATGCGGCGACCGAGTTGCTCTTGCCCGGCGTCAATACGGGATAATACCG
CGCCACATAGCAGAACTTTAAAAGTGCTCATCATTGGAAAACGTTCTTCGGGGCGAAAACTCTCAAGGAT
CTTACCGCTGTTGAGATCCAGTTCGATGTAACCCACTCGTGCACCCAACTGATCTTCAGCATCTTTTACT
TTCACCAGCGTTTCTGGGTGAGCAAAAACAGGAAGGCAAAATGCCGCAAAAAAGGGAATAAGGGCGACAC
GGAAATGTTGAATACTCATATTCTTCCTTTTTCAATATTATTGAAGCATTTATCAGGGTTATTGTCTCAT
GAGCGGATACATATTTGAATGTATTTAGAAAAATAAACAAATAGGGGTCAGTGTTACAACCAATTAACCA
ATTCTGAACATTATCGCGAGCCCATTTATACCTGAATATGGCTCATAACACCCCTTGTTTGCCTGGCGGC
AGTAGCGCGGTGGTCCCACCTGACCCCATGCCGAACTCAGAAGTGAAACGCCGTAGCGCCGATGGTAGTG
TGGGGACTCCCCATGCGAGAGTAGGGAACTGCCAGGCATCAAATAAAACGAAAGGCTCAGTCGAAAGACT
GGGCCTTTCGCCCGGGCTAATTATGGGGTGTCGCCCTTCGCTGAAGCAGGTGGAATTCTTGCATGCTAGC
GGCCGCGGACATATGCACACCTGCGATCGTAGTGCCCCAACTGGGGTAACCTTTGAGTTCTCTCAGTTGG
GGGCGTAGATAACTTCGTATAATGTATGCTATACGAAGTTATCGTACGGGATCTAATTCAATTAGAGACT
AATTCAATTAGAGCTAATTCAATTAGGATCCAAGCTTATCGATTTCGAACCCTCGACCGCCGGAGTATAA
ATAGAGGCGCTTCGTCTACGGAGCGACAATTCAATTCAAACAAGCAAAGTGAACACGTCGCTAAGCGAAA
GCTAAGCAAATAAACAAGCGCAGCTGAACAAGCTAAACAATCGGCTCGAAGCCGGTCGCCACCATGGCCT
CCTCCGAGGACGTCATCAAGGAGTTCATGCGCTTCAAGGTGCGCATGGAGGGCTCCGTGAACGGCCACGA
GTTCGAGATCGAGGGCGAGGGCGAGGGCCGCCCCTACGAGGGCACCCAGACCGCCAAGCTGAAGGTGACC
AAGGGCGGCCCCCTGCCCTTCGCCTGGGACATCCTGTCCCCCCAGTTCCAGTACGGCTCCAAGGTGTACG
TGAAGCACCCCGCCGACATCCCCGACTACAAGAAGCTGTCCTTCCCCGAGGGCTTCAAGTGGGAGCGCGT
GATGAACTTCGAGGACGGCGGCGTGGTGACCGTGACCCAGGACTCCTCCCTCCAGGACGGCTCCTTCATC
TACAAGGTGAAGTTCATCGGCGTGAACTTCCCCTCCGACGGCCCCGTAATGCAGAAGAAGACTATGGGCT
GGGAGGCGTCCACCGAGCGCCTGTACCCCCGCGACGGCGTGCTGAAGGGCGAGATCCACAAGGCCCTGAA
GCTGAAGGACGGCGGCCACTACCTGGTGGAGTTCAAGTCCATCTACATGGCCAAGAAGCCCGTGCAGCTG
CCCGGCTACTACTACGTGGACTCCAAGCTGGACATCACCTCCCACAACGAGGACTACACCATCGTGGAGC
AGTACGAGCGCGCCGAGGGCCGCCACCACCTGTTCCTGTAGGGGCCGCGACTCTAGATCATAATCAGCCA
TACCACATTTGTAGAGGTTTTACTTGCTTTAAAAAACCTCCCACACCTCCCCCTGAACCTGAAACATAAA
ATGAATGCAATTGTTGTTGTTAACTTGTTTATTGCAGCTTATAATGGTTACAAATAAAGCAATAGCATCA
CAAATTTCACAAATAAAGCATTTTTTTCACTGCATTCTAGTTGTGGTTTGTCCAAACTCATCAATGTATC
TTAACCGGTATAACTTCGTATAATGTATGCTATACGAAGTTATAGAAGAGCACTAGTAAAGATCTCCATG
CATAAGGCGCGCCTAGGCCTTCTGCAGCTCGAGGCTCTTCCGTCAATCGAGTTCAAGGGCGACACAAAAT
TTATTCTAAATGCATAATAAATACTGATAACATCTTATAGTTTGTATTATATTTTGTATTATCGTTGACA
TGTATAATTTTGATATCAAAAACTGATTTTCCCTTTATTATTTTCGAGATTTATTTTCTTAATTCTCTTT
AACAAACTAGAAATATTGTATATACAAAAAATCATAAATAATAGATGAATAGTTTAATTATAGGTGTTCA
TCAATCGAAAAAGCAACGTATCTTATTTAAAGTGCGTTGCTTTTTTCTCATTTATAAGGTTAAATAATTC
TCATATATCAAGCAAAGTGACAGGCGCCCTTAAATATTCTGACAAATGCTCTTTCCCTAAACTCCCCCCA
TAAAAAAACCCGCCGAAGCGGGTTTTTACGTTATTTGCGGATTAACGATTACTCGTTATCAGAACCGCCC
AGGGGGCCCGAGCTTAAGACTGGCCGTCGTTTTACAACACAGAAAGAGTTTGTAGAAACGCAAAAAGGCC
ATCCGTCAGGGGCCTTCTGCTTAGTTTGATGCCTGGCAGTTCCCTACTCTCGCCTTCCGCTTCCTCGCTC
ACTGACTCGCTGCGCTCGGTCGTTCGGCTGCGGCGAGCGGTATCAGCTCACTCAAAGGCGGTAATACGGT
TATCCACAGAATCAGGGGATAACGCAGGAAAGAACATGTGAGCAAAAGGCCAGCAAAAGGCCAGGAACCG
TAAAAAGGCCGCGTTGCTGGCGTTTTTCCATAGGCTCCGCCCCCCTGACGAGCATCACAAAAATCGACGC
TCAAGTCAGAGGTGGCGAAACCCGACAGGACTATAAAGATACCAGGCGTTTCCCCCTGGAAGCTCCCTCG
TGCGCTCTCCTGTTCCGACCCTGCCGCTTACCGGATACCTGTCCGCCTTTCTCCCTTCGGGAAGCGTGGC
GCTTTCTCATAGCTCACGCTGTAGGTATCTCAGTTCGGTGTAGGTCGTTCGCTCCAAGCTGGGCTGTGTG
CACGAACCCCCCGTTCAGCCCGACCGCTGCGCCTTATCCGGTAACTATCGTCTTGAGTCCAACCCGGTAA
GACACGACTTATCGCCACTGGCAGCAGCCACTGGTAACAGGATTAGCAGAGCGAGGTATGTAGGCGGTGC
TACAGAGTTCTTGAAGTGGTGGGCTAACTACGGCTACACTAGAAGAACAGTATTTGGTATCTGCGCTCTG
CTGAAGCCAGTTACCTTCGGAAAAAGAGTTGGTAGCTCTTGATCCGGCAAACAAACCACCGCTGGTAGCG
GTGGTTTTTTTGTTTGCAAGCAGCAGATTACGCGCAGAAAAAAAGGATCTCAAGAAGATCCTTTGATCTT
TTCTACGGGGTCTGACGCTCAGTGGAACGACGCGCGCGTAACTCACGTTAAGGGATTTTGGTCATGAGCT
TGCGCCGTCCCGTCAAGTCAGCGTAATGCTCTGCTTTT
Features (pLannotate 1.2.2; 15 found; start..end, strand, type, name):
    862..958     -  promoter       AmpR promoter (fragment): bla
    988..1012    -  CDS            KanR (fragment): aminoglycoside phosphotransferase; aph(3')-Ia; confers resistance to kanamycin
   1041..1156    +  ncRNA          5S rRNA: Accession: RF00001 - 5S ribosomal RNA
   1160..1200    +  terminator     rrnB T1 terminator (fragment): transcription terminator T1 from the E. coli rrnB gene
   1289..1338    +  protein_bind   phage φC31 attP (fragment): attachment site of phage φC31 phage φC31 integrase
   1339..1372    -  protein_bind   loxP: Cre-mediated recombination occurs in the 8-bp core sequence (GCATACAT). Cre recombinase
   1460..1582    +  promoter       hsp70 promoter (fragment): Drosophila melanogaster hsp70Bb promoter
   1604..2278    +  CDS            DsRed-Express: DsRed-Express is a basic (constitutively fluorescent) orange fluorescent protein published in 2002, derived from Discosoma sp.. It is reported to be a rapidly-maturing tetramer with low acid sensitivity.
   2296..2379    +  CDS            large T antigen (fragment): large T antigen from SV40 (simian virus 40)
   2402..2523    +  polyA_signal   SV40 poly(A) signal: SV40 polyadenylation signal
   2530..2563    -  protein_bind   loxP: Cre-mediated recombination occurs in the 8-bp core sequence (GCATACAT). Cre recombinase
   3099..3118    +  CDS            lacZα (fragment): LacZα fragment of β-galactosidase; lacZ fragment
   3143..3160    -  terminator     rrnB T2 terminator (fragment): transcription terminator T2 from the E. coli rrnB gene
   3385..3973    -  rep_origin     ori: high-copy-number ColE1/pMB1/pBR322/pUC origin of replication
   4097..859     -  CDS            AmpR (across the origin): β-lactamase; bla; confers resistance to ampicillin, carbenicillin, and related antibiotics
