>Addgene plasmid #51019 | pDsRed-attP | addgene full sequence | sequence record 222558 | Addgene NGS Result
ATCTGCGCTCTGCTGAAGCCAGTTACCTTCGGAAAAAGAGTTGGTAGCTCTTGATCCGGCAAACAAACCA
CCGCTGGTAGCGGTGGTTTTTTTGTTTGCAAGCAGCAGATTACGCGCAGAAAAAAAGGATCTCAAGAAGA
TCCTTTGATCTTTTCTACGGGGTCTGACGCTCAGTGGAACGACGCGCGCGTAACTCACGTTAAGGGATTT
TGGTCATGAGCTTGCGCCGTCCCGTCAAGTCAGCGTAATGCTCTGCTTACCAATGCTTAATCAGTGAGGC
ACCTATCTCAGCGATCTGTCTATTTCGTTCATCCATAGTTGCCTGACTCCCCGTCGTGTAGATAACTACG
ATACGGGAGGGCTTACCATCTGGCCCCAGCGCTGCGATGATACCGCGAGAACCACGCTCACCGGCTCCGG
ATTTATCAGCAATAAACCAGCCAGCCGGAAGGGCCGAGCGCAGAAGTGGTCCTGCAACTTTATCCGCCTC
CATCCAGTCTATTAATTGTTGCCGGGAAGCTAGAGTAAGTAGTTCGCCAGTTAATAGTTTGCGCAACGTT
GTTGCCATCGCTACAGGCATCGTGGTGTCACGCTCGTCGTTTGGTATGGCTTCATTCAGCTCCGGTTCCC
AACGATCAAGGCGAGTTACATGATCCCCCATGTTGTGCAAAAAAGCGGTTAGCTCCTTCGGTCCTCCGAT
CGTTGTCAGAAGTAAGTTGGCCGCAGTGTTATCACTCATGGTTATGGCAGCACTGCATAATTCTCTTACT
GTCATGCCATCCGTAAGATGCTTTTCTGTGACTGGTGAGTACTCAACCAAGTCATTCTGAGAATAGTGTA
TGCGGCGACCGAGTTGCTCTTGCCCGGCGTCAATACGGGATAATACCGCGCCACATAGCAGAACTTTAAA
AGTGCTCATCATTGGAAAACGTTCTTCGGGGCGAAAACTCTCAAGGATCTTACCGCTGTTGAGATCCAGT
TCGATGTAACCCACTCGTGCACCCAACTGATCTTCAGCATCTTTTACTTTCACCAGCGTTTCTGGGTGAG
CAAAAACAGGAAGGCAAAATGCCGCAAAAAAGGGAATAAGGGCGACACGGAAATGTTGAATACTCATATT
CTTCCTTTTTCAATATTATTGAAGCATTTATCAGGGTTATTGTCTCATGAGCGGATACATATTTGAATGT
ATTTAGAAAAATAAACAAATAGGGGTCAGTGTTACAACCAATTAACCAATTCTGAACATTATCGCGAGCC
CATTTATACCTGAATATGGCTCATAACACCCCTTGTTTGCCTGGCGGCAGTAGCGCGGTGGTCCCACCTG
ACCCCATGCCGAACTCAGAAGTGAAACGCCGTAGCGCCGATGGTAGTGTGGGGACTCCCCATGCGAGAGT
AGGGAACTGCCAGGCATCAAATAAAACGAAAGGCTCAGTCGAAAGACTGGGCCTTTCGCCCGGGCTAATT
ATGGGGTGTCGCCCTTCGCTGAAGCAGGTGGAATTCTTGCATGCTAGCGGCCGCGGACATATGCACACCT
GCGATCGTAGTGCCCCAACTGGGGTAACCTTTGAGTTCTCTCAGTTGGGGGCGTAGATAACTTCGTATAA
TGTATGCTATACGAAGTTATCGTACGGGATCTAATTCAATTAGAGACTAATTCAATTAGAGCTAATTCAA
TTAGGATCCAAGCTTATCGATTTCGAACCCTCGACCGCCGGAGTATAAATAGAGGCGCTTCGTCTACGGA
GCGACAATTCAATTCAAACAAGCAAAGTGAACACGTCGCTAAGCGAAAGCTAAGCAAATAAACAAGCGCA
GCTGAACAAGCTAAACAATCGGCTCGAAGCCGGTCGCCACCATGGCCTCCTCCGAGGACGTCATCAAGGA
GTTCATGCGCTTCAAGGTGCGCATGGAGGGCTCCGTGAACGGCCACGAGTTCGAGATCGAGGGCGAGGGC
GAGGGCCGCCCCTACGAGGGCACCCAGACCGCCAAGCTGAAGGTGACCAAGGGCGGCCCCCTGCCCTTCG
CCTGGGACATCCTGTCCCCCCAGTTCCAGTACGGCTCCAAGGTGTACGTGAAGCACCCCGCCGACATCCC
CGACTACAAGAAGCTGTCCTTCCCCGAGGGCTTCAAGTGGGAGCGCGTGATGAACTTCGAGGACGGCGGC
GTGGTGACCGTGACCCAGGACTCCTCCCTCCAGGACGGCTCCTTCATCTACAAGGTGAAGTTCATCGGCG
TGAACTTCCCCTCCGACGGCCCCGTAATGCAGAAGAAGACTATGGGCTGGGAGGCGTCCACCGAGCGCCT
GTACCCCCGCGACGGCGTGCTGAAGGGCGAGATCCACAAGGCCCTGAAGCTGAAGGACGGCGGCCACTAC
CTGGTGGAGTTCAAGTCCATCTACATGGCCAAGAAGCCCGTGCAGCTGCCCGGCTACTACTACGTGGACT
CCAAGCTGGACATCACCTCCCACAACGAGGACTACACCATCGTGGAGCAGTACGAGCGCGCCGAGGGCCG
CCACCACCTGTTCCTGTAGGGGCCGCGACTCTAGATCATAATCAGCCATACCACATTTGTAGAGGTTTTA
CTTGCTTTAAAAAACCTCCCACACCTCCCCCTGAACCTGAAACATAAAATGAATGCAATTGTTGTTGTTA
ACTTGTTTATTGCAGCTTATAATGGTTACAAATAAAGCAATAGCATCACAAATTTCACAAATAAAGCATT
TTTTTCACTGCATTCTAGTTGTGGTTTGTCCAAACTCATCAATGTATCTTAACCGGTATAACTTCGTATA
ATGTATGCTATACGAAGTTATAGAAGAGCACTAGTAAAGATCTCCATGCATAAGGCGCGCCTAGGCCTTC
TGCAGCTCGAGGCTCTTCCGTCAATCGAGTTCAAGGGCGACACAAAATTTATTCTAAATGCATAATAAAT
ACTGATAACATCTTATAGTTTGTATTATATTTTGTATTATCGTTGACATGTATAATTTTGATATCAAAAA
CTGATTTTCCCTTTATTATTTTCGAGATTTATTTTCTTAATTCTCTTTAACAAACTAGAAATATTGTATA
TACAAAAAATCATAAATAATAGATGAATAGTTTAATTATAGGTGTTCATCAATCGAAAAAGCAACGTATC
TTATTTAAAGTGCGTTGCTTTTTTCTCATTTATAAGGTTAAATAATTCTCATATATCAAGCAAAGTGACA
GGCGCCCTTAAATATTCTGACAAATGCTCTTTCCCTAAACTCCCCCCATAAAAAAACCCGCCGAAGCGGG
TTTTTACGTTATTTGCGGATTAACGATTACTCGTTATCAGAACCGCCCAGGGGGCCCGAGCTTAAGACTG
GCCGTCGTTTTACAACACAGAAAGAGTTTGTAGAAACGCAAAAAGGCCATCCGTCAGGGGCCTTCTGCTT
AGTTTGATGCCTGGCAGTTCCCTACTCTCGCCTTCCGCTTCCTCGCTCACTGACTCGCTGCGCTCGGTCG
TTCGGCTGCGGCGAGCGGTATCAGCTCACTCAAAGGCGGTAATACGGTTATCCACAGAATCAGGGGATAA
CGCAGGAAAGAACATGTGAGCAAAAGGCCAGCAAAAGGCCAGGAACCGTAAAAAGGCCGCGTTGCTGGCG
TTTTTCCATAGGCTCCGCCCCCCTGACGAGCATCACAAAAATCGACGCTCAAGTCAGAGGTGGCGAAACC
CGACAGGACTATAAAGATACCAGGCGTTTCCCCCTGGAAGCTCCCTCGTGCGCTCTCCTGTTCCGACCCT
GCCGCTTACCGGATACCTGTCCGCCTTTCTCCCTTCGGGAAGCGTGGCGCTTTCTCATAGCTCACGCTGT
AGGTATCTCAGTTCGGTGTAGGTCGTTCGCTCCAAGCTGGGCTGTGTGCACGAACCCCCCGTTCAGCCCG
ACCGCTGCGCCTTATCCGGTAACTATCGTCTTGAGTCCAACCCGGTAAGACACGACTTATCGCCACTGGC
AGCAGCCACTGGTAACAGGATTAGCAGAGCGAGGTATGTAGGCGGTGCTACAGAGTTCTTGAAGTGGTGG
GCTAACTACGGCTACACTAGAAGAACAGTATTTGGT
Features (pLannotate 1.2.2; 15 found; start..end, strand, type, name):
    257..1117    -  CDS            AmpR: β-lactamase; bla; confers resistance to ampicillin, carbenicillin, and related antibiotics
   1120..1216    -  promoter       AmpR promoter (fragment): bla
   1246..1270    -  CDS            KanR (fragment): aminoglycoside phosphotransferase; aph(3')-Ia; confers resistance to kanamycin
   1299..1414    +  ncRNA          5S rRNA: Accession: RF00001 - 5S ribosomal RNA
   1418..1458    +  terminator     rrnB T1 terminator (fragment): transcription terminator T1 from the E. coli rrnB gene
   1547..1596    +  protein_bind   phage φC31 attP (fragment): attachment site of phage φC31 phage φC31 integrase
   1597..1630    -  protein_bind   loxP: Cre-mediated recombination occurs in the 8-bp core sequence (GCATACAT). Cre recombinase
   1718..1840    +  promoter       hsp70 promoter (fragment): Drosophila melanogaster hsp70Bb promoter
   1862..2536    +  CDS            DsRed-Express: DsRed-Express is a basic (constitutively fluorescent) orange fluorescent protein published in 2002, derived from Discosoma sp.. It is reported to be a rapidly-maturing tetramer with low acid sensitivity.
   2554..2637    +  CDS            large T antigen (fragment): large T antigen from SV40 (simian virus 40)
   2660..2781    +  polyA_signal   SV40 poly(A) signal: SV40 polyadenylation signal
   2788..2821    -  protein_bind   loxP: Cre-mediated recombination occurs in the 8-bp core sequence (GCATACAT). Cre recombinase
   3357..3376    +  CDS            lacZα (fragment): LacZα fragment of β-galactosidase; lacZ fragment
   3401..3418    -  terminator     rrnB T2 terminator (fragment): transcription terminator T2 from the E. coli rrnB gene
   3643..135     -  rep_origin     ori (across the origin): high-copy-number ColE1/pMB1/pBR322/pUC origin of replication
