[The description below was written by a language model from this plasmid's Addgene catalogue record and pLannotate feature annotations shown in this document.]
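Description:
pDsRed-attP (also called pHD-DsRed-attP) is a small, high-copy bacterial cloning plasmid of about 4.1 kb, built on the synthetic pJ204 backbone. It serves as a template for making double-stranded DNA donors for CRISPR/Cas9-stimulated homology-directed repair in Drosophila. It replicates in E. coli from a ColE1/pUC-type origin and is selected with ampicillin through the bla gene. Fragments of rrnB terminators flank the payload region, and the short KanR and lacZα matches in the annotation appear to be backbone remnants rather than functional genes.

The synthesized payload consists of a 50 bp attP docking site immediately followed by a loxP-flanked visible marker cassette. The catalogue lists the attP species as T4 phage, but both feature tables identify the site as a phage φC31 attP, the target of φC31 integrase. In the marker cassette, the 3xP3 promoter drives DsRed. The annotation detects the hsp70 minimal promoter fragment that would form its core, upstream of a DsRed-Express coding sequence, and the cassette ends in SV40 3′ sequences including the polyadenylation signal. 3xP3 is an artificial Pax6-responsive element that gives eye-specific fluorescence, so flies carrying the integrated cassette can be identified by screening.

In use, homology arms matching the sequences on either side of a target locus are cloned around the attP–marker unit; the record does not annotate the cloning sites used for this. Repair then replaces a gene or other genomic sequence with the cassette. Cre recombinase can later excise the DsRed marker between the two loxP sites, leaving the attP and a single loxP. The remaining attP allows φC31-mediated integration of modified sequences at the locus. The depositor and sequencing-derived records carry the same features and differ only by two nucleotides in length and in their start coordinate.
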