Addgene plasmid #51019: pDsRed-attP
Purpose: Vector for generating dsDNA donors for homology-directed repair to replace genes or other genomic sequence with an attP docking site. Contains the visible marker 3xP3-DsRed. As known as pHD-DsRed-attP
Depositing lab: Melissa Harrison & Kate O'Connor-Giles & Jill Wildonger. Depositing organization: University of Wisconsin, Madison. Publication: Highly specific and efficient CRISPR/Cas9-catalyzed homology-directed repair in Drosophila. Gratz SJ, Ukken FP, Rubinstein CD, Thiede G, Donohue LK, Cummings AM, O'Connor-Giles KM. Genetics. 2014 Apr;196(4):961-71. doi: 10.1534/genetics.113.160713. Epub 2014 Jan 29. PubMed 24478335.
Backbone
  Vector backbone: pJ204
  Backbone manufacturer: DNA 2.0
  Backbone size w/o insert (bp): 2703
  Total vector size (bp): 4098
  Vector type: high copy, amp resistance
Growth in bacteria
  Bacterial resistance: Ampicillin, 100 μg/mL
  Growth temperature: 37°C
  Growth strain: DH5alpha
  Copy number: High Copy
Gene/Insert 1
  Gene/Insert name: attP
  Species: T4 phage
  Insert size (bp): 50
  Promoter: None
  Cloning method: Unknown
  Sequencing primers: 5′ Synthesized, not cloned; 3′ NA
Gene/Insert 2
  Gene/Insert name: LoxP-3xP3-DsRed-LoxP
  Species: Synthetic
  Insert size (bp): 1225
  Promoter: 3xP3
  Cloning method: Unknown
  Sequencing primers: 5′ Synthesized, not cloned; 3′ NA
Resource information
  A portion of this plasmid was derived from a plasmid made by: We had it synthesized by DNA2.0.
Terms and licenses: Academic/Nonprofit Terms; Industry Terms: Not Available to Industry
Depositor comments: This plasmid is also known as pHD-DsRed-attP (referenced in publication).
How to cite: pDsRed-attP was a gift from Melissa Harrison & Kate O'Connor-Giles & Jill Wildonger (Addgene plasmid # 51019 ; http://n2t.net/addgene:51019 ; RRID:Addgene_51019)
