>Addgene plasmid #51019 | pDsRed-attP | addgene partial sequence | sequence record 92920 | rrnB-T1-term-F 5'-ACGAAAGGCTCAGTCGAAAG-3'
CGGGCTATTATGGGGTGTCGCCCTTCGCTGAAGCAGGTGGAATTCTTGCATGCTAGCGGCCGCGGACATA
TGCACACCTGCGATCGTAGTGCCCCAACTGGGGTAACCTTTGAGTTCTCTCAGTTGGGGGCGTAGATAAC
TTCGTATAATGTATGCTATACGAAGTTATCGTACGGGATCTAATTCAATTAGAGACTAATTCAATTAGAG
CTAATTCAATTAGGATCCAAGCTTATCGATTTCGAACCCTCGACCGCCGGAGTATAAATAGAGGCGCTTC
GTCTACGGAGCGACAATTCAATTCAAACAAGCAAAGTGAACACGTCGCTAAGCGAAAGCTAAGCAAATAA
ACAAGCGCAGCTGAACAAGCTAAACAATCGGCTCGAAGCCGGTCGCCACCATGGCCTCCTCCGAGGACGT
CATCAAGGAGTTCATGCGCTTCAAGGTGCGCATGGAGGGCTCCGTGAACGGCCACGAGTTCGAGATCGAG
GGCGAGGGCGAGGGCCGCCCCTACGAGGGCACCCAGACCGCCAAGCTGAAGGTGACCAAGGGCGGCCCCC
TGCCCTTCGCCTGGGACATCCTGTCCCCCCAGTTCCAGTACGGCTCCAAGGTGTACGTGAAGCACCCCGC
CGACATCCCCGACTACAAGAAGCTGTCCTTCCCCGAGGGCTTCAAGTGGGAGCGCGTGATGAACTTCGAG
GACGGCGGCGTGGTGACCGTGACCCAGGACTCCTCCCTCCAGGACGGCTCCTTCATCTACAAGGTGAAGT
TCATCGGCGTGAACTTCCCCTCCGACGGCCCCGTAATGCAGAAGAAGACTATGGGCTGGGAGGCGTCCAC
CGAGCGCCTGTACCCCCGCGACGGCGTGCT
