>Addgene plasmid #51019 | pDsRed-attP | addgene partial sequence | sequence record 92921 | mCherry-F 5'-ccccgtaatgcagaagaaga-3'
GCGCCTGTACCCCCGCGACGGCGTGCTGAAGGGCGAGATCCACAAGGCCCTGAAGCTGAAGGACGGCGGC
CACTACCTGGTGGAGTTCAAGTCCATCTACATGGCCAAGAAGCCCGTGCAGCTGCCCGGCTACTACTACG
TGGACTCCAAGCTGGACATCACCTCCCACAACGAGGACTACACCATCGTGGAGCAGTACGAGCGCGCCGA
GGGCCGCCACCACCTGTTCCTGTAGGGGCCGCGACTCTAGATCATAATCAGCCATACCACATTTGTAGAG
GTTTTACTTGCTTTAAAAAACCTCCCACACCTCCCCCTGAACCTGAAACATAAAATGAATGCAATTGTTG
TTGTTAACTTGTTTATTGCAGCTTATAATGGTTACAAATAAAGCAATAGCATCACAAATTTCACAAATAA
AGCATTTTTTTCACTGCATTCTAGTTGTGGTTTGTCCAAACTCATCAATGTATCTTAACCGGTATAACTT
CGTATAATGTATGCTATACGAAGTTATAGAAGAGCACTAGTAAAGATCTCCATGCATAAGGCGCGCCTAG
GCCTTCTGCAGCTCGAGGCTCTTCCGTCAATCGAGTTCAAGGGCGACACAAAATTTATTCTAAATGCATA
ATAAATACTGATAACATCTTATAGTTTGTATTATATTTTGTATTATCGTTGACATGTATAATTTTGATAT
CAAAAACTGATTTTCCCTTTATTATTTTCGAGATTTATTTTCTTAATTCTCTTTAACAAACTAGAAATAT
TGTATATACAAAAAATCATAAATAATAGATGAATAGTTTAATTATAGGTGTTCATCAATCGAAAAAGCAA
CGTATCTTATTTAAAGTGCGTTGCTTTTTTCTCATTTATAAGGTTAAATAATTCTCATATATCAAGCAAA
GTGACAGGCGCCCTTAAATATTCTGACAAATGCTCTTTCCCTAAA
